Addgene plasmid #156825: pD649-HAsp-PSG8-Fc(DAPA)-AviTag-6xHis
Purpose: Mammalian expression of secreted protein fused to Fc(DAPA)-Avi-6xHis.
Depositing lab: Chris Garcia. Depositing organization: Stanford University. Publication: A Human IgSF Cell-Surface Interactome Reveals a Complex Network of Protein-Protein Interactions. Wojtowicz WM, Vielmetter J, Fernandes RA, Siepe DH, Eastman CL, Chisholm GB, Cox S, Klock H, Anderson PW, Rue SM, Miller JJ, Glaser SM, Bragstad ML, Vance J, Lam AW, Lesley SA, Zinn K, Garcia KC. Cell. 2020 Aug 20;182(4):1027-1043.e17. doi: 10.1016/j.cell.2020.07.025. PubMed 32822567.
Backbone
  Vector backbone: pD649
  Backbone size w/o insert (bp): 6106
  Vector type: Mammalian Expression
Growth in bacteria
  Bacterial resistance: Ampicillin, 100 μg/mL
  Growth temperature: 37°C
  Growth strain: DH5alpha
  Copy number: High Copy
Gene/Insert
  Gene/Insert name: PSG8
  Species: H. sapiens (human)
  Insert size (bp): 1176
  Mutation: Fc region of human IgG contains D265A and P329A mutations (DAPA)
  Entrez Gene: PSG8 (a.k.a. PSG1)
  Promoter: CMV/SP6
  Tag / fusion protein: Fc(DAPA)-AviTag-6xHis (C terminal on backbone)
  Cloning method: Restriction Enzyme; 5′ cloning site GCGGCCGC (not destroyed); 3′ cloning site GGCGCGCC (not destroyed)
  Sequencing primers: 5′ ATTTAGGTGACACTATAG; 3′ CACGTACCAGTTGAACTTCACC
Resource information
  A portion of this plasmid was derived from a plasmid made by: synthesis by ThermoFisher
Terms and licenses: Academic/Nonprofit Terms; Industry Terms: Not Available to Industry
Depositor comments: Some plasmids in this collection may have an IS4-like element ISVsa5 family transposase upstream of the CMV promoter.
How to cite: pD649-HAsp-PSG8-Fc(DAPA)-AviTag-6xHis was a gift from Chris Garcia (Addgene plasmid # 156825 ; http://n2t.net/addgene:156825 ; RRID:Addgene_156825)
