[The description below was written by a language model from this plasmid's Addgene catalogue record and pLannotate feature annotations shown in this document.]
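Description:
pD649-HAsp-PSG8-Fc(DAPA)-AviTag-6xHis is a mammalian expression plasmid built on the pD649 backbone for producing a secreted, Fc-fused form of human pregnancy-specific glycoprotein 8 (PSG8). It is propagated in E. coli as a high-copy plasmid through a ColE1/pUC-type origin and selected with ampicillin via a full-length β-lactamase gene. The annotated sequence also carries an SV40 early promoter/EM7 promoter cassette driving a puromycin N-acetyltransferase gene, followed by a short bleomycin-resistance fragment and an SV40 poly(A) signal. This could allow puromycin selection in mammalian cells, though the catalogue entry does not list a mammalian marker. Small remnants of KanR, lacZα, an rrnB terminator and an f1 origin are annotated only as fragments and are unlikely to be functional.

The expression unit consists of the CMV enhancer and immediate-early promoter, a fragment of CMV intron A, and an SP6 promoter just upstream of the coding region, which also serves as a sequencing primer site. The open reading frame begins with a secretion leader: the name indicates "HAsp", whereas the automated annotation matches part of it to a mouse IgH signal sequence. Next comes the roughly 1.2 kb PSG8 insert, which the annotation tool labels by homology as PSG1, cloned between retained NotI and AscI sites. It is fused at its C terminus to a human IgG1 Fc carrying the D265A and P329A (DAPA) substitutions, which are generally used to reduce Fc effector interactions. An AviTag for site-specific BirA biotinylation and a 6xHis tag for metal-affinity purification follow, and a bGH poly(A) signal ends the unit. The plasmid belongs to a collection made for a human IgSF cell-surface interactome screen. The depositor notes that some members may carry an IS4-like transposase insertion upstream of the CMV promoter, but no such element is annotated here.
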