Features (pLannotate 1.2.2; 21 found; start..end, strand, type, name):
    119..143     -  CDS            KanR (fragment): aminoglycoside phosphotransferase; aph(3')-Ia; confers resistance to kanamycin
    254..842     +  rep_origin     ori: high-copy-number ColE1/pMB1/pBR322/pUC origin of replication
   1067..1084    +  terminator     rrnB T2 terminator (fragment): transcription terminator T2 from the E. coli rrnB gene
   1109..1128    -  CDS            lacZα (fragment): LacZα fragment of β-galactosidase; lacZ fragment
   1584..1600    +  protein_bind   lac operator: The lac repressor binds to the lac operator to inhibit transcription in E. coli. This inhibition can be relieved by adding lactose or isopropyl-β-D-thiogalactopyranoside (IPTG). lac repressor encoded by lacI
   1843..2146    +  enhancer       CMV enhancer: human cytomegalovirus immediate early enhancer
   2147..2350    +  promoter       CMV promoter: human cytomegalovirus (CMV) immediate early promoter
   2486..2529    +  intron         CMV intron (fragment): modified intron A from human cytomegalovirus
   2581..2599    +  promoter       SP6 promoter: promoter for bacteriophage SP6 RNA polymerase
   2603..2640    +  CDS            IgH signal sequence (fragment): signal sequence from the mouse immunoglobulin heavy chain variable region
   2746..3903    +  CDS            PSG1 (fragment): PSG1_HUMAN - Also known as B1G1, PSBG1, PSGGA. Experimental evidence at protein level: Swiss-Prot protein existence level 1. From Homo sapiens (Human).
   3811..4617    +  CDS            IGHG1 (fragment): IGHG1_HUMAN - Experimental evidence at protein level: Swiss-Prot protein existence level 1. Constant region of immunoglobulin heavy chains. Immunoglobulins, also known as antibodies, are membrane-bound or secreted glycoproteins produced by B lymphocytes. In the recognition phase of humoral immunity, the membrane-bound immunoglobulins serve as receptors which, upon binding of a specific antigen, trigger the clonal expansion and differentiation of B lymphocytes into immunoglobulins- secreting plasma cells. Secreted immunoglobulins mediate the effector phase of humoral immunity, which results in
   4832..4943    +  polyA_signal   bGH poly(A) signal: bovine growth hormone polyadenylation signal
   4944..5052    +  rep_origin     f1 ori (fragment): f1 bacteriophage origin of replication; arrow indicates direction of (+) strand synthesis
   5066..5395    +  promoter       SV40 promoter: SV40 enhancer and early promoter
   5443..5490    +  promoter       EM7 promoter: synthetic bacterial promoter&nbsp
   5509..6108    +  CDS            PuroR (fragment): puromycin N-acetyltransferase; pac from Streptomyces; confers resistance to puromycin
   6118..6243    +  CDS            ble (fragment): BLE_KLEPN - Experimental evidence at protein level: Swiss-Prot protein existence level 1. Binding protein with a strong affinity to the bleomycin family of antibiotics. Binds to CL990; an antimitotic-antibiotic compound. From Klebsiella pneumoniae.
   6238..6359    +  polyA_signal   SV40 poly(A) signal: SV40 polyadenylation signal
   6412..7272    -  CDS            AmpR: β-lactamase; bla; confers resistance to ampicillin, carbenicillin, and related antibiotics
   7275..89      -  promoter       AmpR promoter (fragment) (across the origin): bla
>Addgene plasmid #156825 | pD649-HAsp-PSG8-Fc(DAPA)-AviTag-6xHis | depositor full sequence | sequence record 302759 | Full Sequence
TTTCAATATTATTGAAGCATTTATCAGGGTTATTGTCTCATGAGCGGATACATATTTGAATGTATTTAGA
AAAATAAACAAATAGGGGTCAGTGTTACAACCAATTAACCAATTCTGAACATTATCGCGAGCCCATTTAT
ACCTGAATATGGCTCATAACACCCCTTGCTCATGACCAAAATCCCTTAACGTGAGTTACGCGCGCGTCGT
TCCACTGAGCGTCAGACCCCGTAGAAAAGATCAAAGGATCTTCTTGAGATCCTTTTTTTCTGCGCGTAAT
CTGCTGCTTGCAAACAAAAAAACCACCGCTACCAGCGGTGGTTTGTTTGCCGGATCAAGAGCTACCAACT
CTTTTTCCGAAGGTAACTGGCTTCAGCAGAGCGCAGATACCAAATACTGTTCTTCTAGTGTAGCCGTAGT
TAGCCCACCACTTCAAGAACTCTGTAGCACCGCCTACATACCTCGCTCTGCTAATCCTGTTACCAGTGGC
TGCTGCCAGTGGCGATAAGTCGTGTCTTACCGGGTTGGACTCAAGACGATAGTTACCGGATAAGGCGCAG
CGGTCGGGCTGAACGGGGGGTTCGTGCACACAGCCCAGCTTGGAGCGAACGACCTACACCGAACTGAGAT
ACCTACAGCGTGAGCTATGAGAAAGCGCCACGCTTCCCGAAGGGAGAAAGGCGGACAGGTATCCGGTAAG
CGGCAGGGTCGGAACAGGAGAGCGCACGAGGGAGCTTCCAGGGGGAAACGCCTGGTATCTTTATAGTCCT
GTCGGGTTTCGCCACCTCTGACTTGAGCGTCGATTTTTGTGATGCTCGTCAGGGGGGCGGAGCCTATGGA
AAAACGCCAGCAACGCGGCCTTTTTACGGTTCCTGGCCTTTTGCTGGCCTTTTGCTCACATGTTCTTTCC
TGCGTTATCCCCTGATTCTGTGGATAACCGTATTACCGCCTTTGAGTGAGCTGATACCGCTCGCCGCAGC
CGAACGACCGAGCGCAGCGAGTCAGTGAGCGAGGAAGCGGAAGGCGAGAGTAGGGAACTGCCAGGCATCA
AACTAAGCAGAAGGCCCCTGACGGATGGCCTTTTTGCGTTTCTACAAACTCTTTCTGTGTTGTAAAACGA
CGGCCAGTCTTAAGCTCGGGCCCCCTGGGCGGTTCTGATAACGAGTAATCGTTAATCCGCAAATAACGTA
AAAACCCGCTTCGGCGGGTTTTTTTATGGGGGGAGTTTAGGGAAAGAGCATTTGTCAGAATATTTAAGGG
CGCCTGTCACTTTGCTTGATATATGAGAATTATTTAACCTTATAAATGAGAAAAAAGCAACGCACTTTAA
ATAAGATACGTTGCTTTTTCGATTGATGAACACCTATAATTAAACTATTCATCTATTATTTATGATTTTT
TGTATATACAATATTTCTAGTTTGTTAAAGAGAATTAAGAAAATAAATCTCGAAAATAATAAAGGGAAAA
TCAGTTTTTGATATCAAAATTATACATGTCAACGATAATACAAAATATAATACAAACTATAAGATGTTAT
CAGTATTTATTATCATTTAGAATAAATTTTGTGTCGCCCTTAATTGTGAGCGGATAACAATTACGAGCTT
CATGCACAGTGGCGTTGACTCAATATTGGCCATTAGCCATATTATTCATTGGTTATATAGCATAAATCAA
TATTGGCTATTGGCCATTGCATACGTTGTATCTATATCATAATATGTACATTTATATTGGCTCATGTCCA
ATATGACCGCCATGTTGGCATTGATTATTGACTAGTTATTAATAGTAATCAATTACGGGGTCATTAGTTC
ATAGCCCATATATGGAGTTCCGCGTTACATAACTTACGGTAAATGGCCCGCCTGGCTGACCGCCCAACGA
CCCCCGCCCATTGACGTCAATAATGACGTATGTTCCCATAGTAACGCCAATAGGGACTTTCCATTGACGT
CAATGGGTGGAGTATTTACGGTAAACTGCCCACTTGGCAGTACATCAAGTGTATCATATGCCAAGTACGC
CCCCTATTGACGTCAATGACGGTAAATGGCCCGCCTGGCATTATGCCCAGTACATGACCTTATGGGACTT
TCCTACTTGGCAGTACATCTACGTATTAGTCATCGCTATTACCATGGTGATGCGGTTTTGGCAGTACATC
AATGGGCGTGGATAGCGGTTTGACTCACGGGGATTTCCAAGTCTCCACCCCATTGACGTCAATGGGAGTT
TGTTTTGGCACCAAAATCAACGGGACTTTCCAAAATGTCGTAACAACTCCGCCCCATTGACGCAAATGGG
CGGTAGGCGTGTACGGTGGGAGGTCTATATAAGCAGAGCTCGTTTAGTGAACCGTCAGATCGCCTGGAGA
CGCCATCCACGCTGTTTTGACCTCCATAGAAGACACCGGGACCGATCCAGCCTCCGCGGCCGGGAACGGT
GCATTGGAACGCGGATTCCCCGTGCCAAGAGTGACGTAAGTACCGCCTATAGAGTCTATAGGCCCACCCC
CTTGGCTTCGTTAGAACGCGGCTACAATTAATACATAACCTTATGTATCATACACATACGATTTAGGTGA
CACTATAGAATAACATCCACTTTGCCTTTCTCTCCACAGGTGTCCACTCCCAGGTCCAACTGCACCTCGG
TTCTATCGAAAACGCGCCTGCTAGCGCCACCATGAAGACCATCATTGCCCTGAGCTACATCTTCTGCCTG
GTGTTCGCTGCGGCCGCCCAAGTGACAATTGAGGCCCAGCCTACCAAGGTGTCCGAGGGCAAAGATGTGC
TGCTGCTGGTGCACAACCTGCCTCAGAATCTGACCGGCTACATCTGGTACAAGGGCCAGATCCGGGACCT
GTACCACTACATCACCAGCTACGTGGTGGACGGCCAGATCATCATCTACGGCCCTGCCTACAGCGGCAGA
GAGACAATCTACAGCAACGCCAGCCTGCTGATCCAGAACGTGACACAAGAGGATGCCGGCAGCTACACCC
TGCACATCATTATGGGCGGCGACGAGAATAGAGGCGTGACCGGCCACTTCACCTTCACACTGTACCTGGA
AACCCCTAAGCCTAGCATCAGCAGCTCCAAGCTGAACCCCAGAGAAGCCATGGAAGCCGTGTCTCTGACC
TGCGATCCTGAGACACCTGATGCCTCTTACCTGTGGTGGATGAACGGCCAGAGCCTGCCTATGTCTCACA
GACTGCAGCTGAGCGAGACAAACAGAACCCTGTTTCTGCTGGGCGTGACCAAGTACACAGCCGGACCTTA
CGAGTGCGAGATCAGAAACCCAGTGTCCGCCAGCAGAAGCGACCCCTTCACTCTGAATCTGCTGCCCAAG
CTGCCTAAGCCTTACATCACAATCAACAACCTGAAGCCGCGCGAGAACAAGGACGTGCTGAACTTTACCT
GCGAGCCCAAGAGCGAGAACTACACCTATATCTGGTGGCTGAATGGACAGTCCCTGCCAGTGTCTCCTAG
AGTGAAGCGGCCCATCGAGAACAGAATCCTGATCCTGCCTAGCGTGACCAGAAACGAGACAGGCCCCTAC
CAGTGCGAAATCAGGGATCAGTACGGCGGCATCCGCAGCTACCCTGTGACACTGAATGTGCTGTACGGCC
CCGACCTGCCAAGAATCTACCCCAGCTTCACCTACTACAGATCCGGCGAGGTGCTGTACCTGAGCTGCAG
CGCTGATAGCAACCCTCCTGCTCAGTACAGCTGGACCATCAACGGCAAGTTTCAGCTGTCCGGCCAGAAG
CTGTTCATTCCTCAGATCACCACCAAGCACAGCGGCCTGTATGCCTGTTCTGTGCGGAATAGCGCCACCG
GCAAAGAAAGCAGCAAGAGCATGACCGTGAAAGTGTCCGGCAAGAGAATCCCTGTGTCTCTGGCCATCGG
CATTGGCGCGCCGGGCGGCGACAAGACCCACACCTGCCCCCCCTGCCCAGCTCCAGAACTGCTGGGAGGG
CCTTCCGTGTTCCTGTTCCCCCCCAAGCCCAAGGACACCCTGATGATCAGCAGGACCCCCGAGGTGACCT
GCGTGGTGGTGGCCGTGTCCCACGAGGACCCAGAGGTGAAGTTCAACTGGTACGTGGACGGCGTGGAGGT
GCACAACGCCAAGACCAAGCCCAGAGAGGAGCAGTACAACAGCACCTACAGGGTGGTGTCCGTGCTGACC
GTGCTGCACCAGGACTGGCTGAACGGCAAAGAATACAAGTGCAAAGTCTCCAACAAGGCCCTGGCTGCCC
CAATCGAAAAGACAATCAGCAAGGCCAAGGGCCAGCCACGGGAGCCCCAGGTGTACACCCTGCCCCCCAG
CCGGGAGGAGATGACCAAGAACCAGGTGTCCCTGACCTGTCTGGTGAAGGGCTTCTACCCCAGCGATATC
GCCGTGGAGTGGGAGAGCAACGGCCAGCCCGAGAACAACTACAAGACCACCCCCCCAGTGCTGGACAGCG
ACGGCAGCTTCTTCCTGTACAGCAAGCTGACCGTGGACAAGTCCAGGTGGCAGCAGGGCAACGTGTTCAG
CTGCAGCGTGATGCACGAGGCCCTGCACAACCACTACACCCAGAAGTCCCTGAGCCTGAGCCCCGGCGGC
AGCGGTCTTAATGATATTTTCGAGGCTCAGAAGATTGAGTGGCATGAACACCACCACCATCACCACTAAG
GCCGGCCTGTAGTCACTGGCACAACGCGTTACCCGGTAAGCCAATCGGGTATACACGGTCGTCATACTGC
AGACAGGGTTCTTCTACTTTGCAAGATAGTCTTGAGTAGTAAAATAAATAGATAGAGAAAATCAGCCTCG
ACTGTGCCTTCTAGTTGCCAGCCATCTGTTGTTTGCCCCTCCCCCGTGCCTTCCTTGACCCTGGAAGGTG
CCACTCCCACTGTCCTTTCCTAATAAAATGAGGAAATTGCATCACAACACTCAACCCTATCTCGGTCTAT
TCTTTTGATTTATAAGGGATTTTGCCGATTTCGGCCTATTGGTTAAAAAATGAGCTGATTTAACAAAAAT
TTAACGCGAATTAATTCTGTGGAATGTGTGTCAGTTAGGGTGTGGAAAGTCCCCAGGCTCCCCAGCAGGC
AGAAGTATGCAAAGCATGCATCTCAATTAGTCAGCAACCAGGTGTGGAAAGTCCCCAGGCTCCCCAGCAG
GCAGAAGTATGCAAAGCATGCATCTCAATTAGTCAGCAACCATAGTCCCGCCCCTAACTCCGCCCATCCC
GCCCCTAACTCCGCCCAGTTCCGCCCATTCTCCGCCCCATGGCTGACTAATTTTTTTTATTTATGCAGAG
GCCGAGGCCGCCTCTGCCTCTGAGCTATTCCAGAAGTAGTGAGGAGGCTTTTTTGGAGGCCTAGGCTTTT
GCAAAAAGCTCCCGGGAGCTTGTATATCCATTTTCGGATCTGATCAGCACGTGTTGACAATTAATCATCG
GCATAGTATATCGGCATAGTATAATACGACAAGGTGAGGAACTAAACCATGACCGAGTACAAGCCCACGG
TGCGCCTCGCCACCCGCGACGACGTCCCCAGGGCCGTACGCACCCTCGCCGCCGCGTTCGCCGACTACCC
CGCCACGCGCCACACCGTCGATCCGGACCGCCACATCGAGCGGGTCACCGAGCTGCAAGAACTCTTCCTC
ACGCGCGTCGGGCTCGACATCGGCAAGGTGTGGGTCGCGGACGACGGCGCCGCGGTGGCGGTCTGGACCA
CGCCGGAGAGCGTCGAAGCGGGGGCGGTGTTCGCCGAGATCGGCCCGCGCATGGCCGAGTTGAGCGGTTC
CCGGCTGGCCGCGCAGCAACAGATGGAAGGCCTCCTGGCGCCGCACCGGCCCAAGGAGCCCGCGTGGTTC
CTGGCCACCGTCGGCGTCTCGCCCGACCACCAGGGCAAGGGTCTGGGCAGCGCCGTCGTGCTCCCCGGAG
TGGAGGCGGCCGAGCGCGCCGGGGTGCCCGCCTTCCTGGAGACATCCGCGCCCCGCAACCTCCCCTTCTA
CGAGCGGCTCGGCTTCACCGTCACCGCCGACGTCGAGGTGCCCGAAGGACCGCGCACCTGGTGCATGACC
CGCAAGCCCGGTGCCTGACACGTGCTACGAGATTTCGATTCCACCGCCGCCTTCTATGAAAGGTTGGGCT
TCGGAATCGTTTTCCGGGACGCCGGCTGGATGATCCTCCAGCGCGGGGATCTCATGCTGGAGTTCTTCGC
CCACCCCAACTTGTTTATTGCAGCTTATAATGGTTACAAATAAAGCAATAGCATCACAAATTTCACAAAT
AAAGCATTTTTTTCACTGCATTCTAGTTGTGGTTTGTCCAAACTCATCAATGTATCTTATCATGTCTGTA
TACCGTCGACCTCTAGCTAGAGCTTGGCGTAATCATGGTCATTACCAATGCTTAATCAGTGAGGCACCTA
TCTCAGCGATCTGTCTATTTCGTTCATCCATAGTTGCCTGACTCCCCGTCGTGTAGATAACTACGATACG
GGAGGGCTTACCATCTGGCCCCAGCGCTGCGATGATACCGCGAGAACCACGCTCACCGGCTCCGGATTTA
TCAGCAATAAACCAGCCAGCCGGAAGGGCCGAGCGCAGAAGTGGTCCTGCAACTTTATCCGCCTCCATCC
AGTCTATTAATTGTTGCCGGGAAGCTAGAGTAAGTAGTTCGCCAGTTAATAGTTTGCGCAACGTTGTTGC
CATCGCTACAGGCATCGTGGTGTCACGCTCGTCGTTTGGTATGGCTTCATTCAGCTCCGGTTCCCAACGA
TCAAGGCGAGTTACATGATCCCCCATGTTGTGCAAAAAAGCGGTTAGCTCCTTCGGTCCTCCGATCGTTG
TCAGAAGTAAGTTGGCCGCAGTGTTATCACTCATGGTTATGGCAGCACTGCATAATTCTCTTACTGTCAT
GCCATCCGTAAGATGCTTTTCTGTGACTGGTGAGTACTCAACCAAGTCATTCTGAGAATAGTGTATGCGG
CGACCGAGTTGCTCTTGCCCGGCGTCAATACGGGATAATACCGCGCCACATAGCAGAACTTTAAAAGTGC
TCATCATTGGAAAACGTTCTTCGGGGCGAAAACTCTCAAGGATCTTACCGCTGTTGAGATCCAGTTCGAT
GTAACCCACTCGTGCACCCAACTGATCTTCAGCATCTTTTACTTTCACCAGCGTTTCTGGGTGAGCAAAA
ACAGGAAGGCAAAATGCCGCAAAAAAGGGAATAAGGGCGACACGGAAATGTTGAATACTCATATTCTTCC
TT
