>Addgene plasmid #156825 | pD649-HAsp-PSG8-Fc(DAPA)-AviTag-6xHis | depositor partial sequence | sequence record 302760 | insert (secreted protein)
CAAGTGACAATTGAGGCCCAGCCTACCAAGGTGTCCGAGGGCAAAGATGTGCTGCTGCTGGTGCACAACC
TGCCTCAGAATCTGACCGGCTACATCTGGTACAAGGGCCAGATCCGGGACCTGTACCACTACATCACCAG
CTACGTGGTGGACGGCCAGATCATCATCTACGGCCCTGCCTACAGCGGCAGAGAGACAATCTACAGCAAC
GCCAGCCTGCTGATCCAGAACGTGACACAAGAGGATGCCGGCAGCTACACCCTGCACATCATTATGGGCG
GCGACGAGAATAGAGGCGTGACCGGCCACTTCACCTTCACACTGTACCTGGAAACCCCTAAGCCTAGCAT
CAGCAGCTCCAAGCTGAACCCCAGAGAAGCCATGGAAGCCGTGTCTCTGACCTGCGATCCTGAGACACCT
GATGCCTCTTACCTGTGGTGGATGAACGGCCAGAGCCTGCCTATGTCTCACAGACTGCAGCTGAGCGAGA
CAAACAGAACCCTGTTTCTGCTGGGCGTGACCAAGTACACAGCCGGACCTTACGAGTGCGAGATCAGAAA
CCCAGTGTCCGCCAGCAGAAGCGACCCCTTCACTCTGAATCTGCTGCCCAAGCTGCCTAAGCCTTACATC
ACAATCAACAACCTGAAGCCGCGCGAGAACAAGGACGTGCTGAACTTTACCTGCGAGCCCAAGAGCGAGA
ACTACACCTATATCTGGTGGCTGAATGGACAGTCCCTGCCAGTGTCTCCTAGAGTGAAGCGGCCCATCGA
GAACAGAATCCTGATCCTGCCTAGCGTGACCAGAAACGAGACAGGCCCCTACCAGTGCGAAATCAGGGAT
CAGTACGGCGGCATCCGCAGCTACCCTGTGACACTGAATGTGCTGTACGGCCCCGACCTGCCAAGAATCT
ACCCCAGCTTCACCTACTACAGATCCGGCGAGGTGCTGTACCTGAGCTGCAGCGCTGATAGCAACCCTCC
TGCTCAGTACAGCTGGACCATCAACGGCAAGTTTCAGCTGTCCGGCCAGAAGCTGTTCATTCCTCAGATC
ACCACCAAGCACAGCGGCCTGTATGCCTGTTCTGTGCGGAATAGCGCCACCGGCAAAGAAAGCAGCAAGA
GCATGACCGTGAAAGTGTCCGGCAAGAGAATCCCTGTGTCTCTGGCCATCGGCATT
